>Addgene plasmid #37743 | pUASp YFP Rab35 CA | addgene partial sequence | sequence record 55811 | EGFP-C 5'-CATGGTCCTGCTGGAGTTCGTG-3'
GAGCTGTACAAGTCCGGACTCAGATCTCGAGCTCAAGCTTCGAATTCTGCAGTCGACGGTACCGCGGGCC
CGGGATCATCAACAAGTTTGTACAAAAAAGCAGGCTTAATGGCACGCGGCTTCGATCATCTATTCAAGTT
GCTAATAATCGGCGATAGCGGCGTGGGCAAGTCGTCGCTGCTCATCCGGTTCTCGGACGACACATTCTCA
GGCAGTTACATCACCACCATCGGCGTGGACTTTAAGATCCGCACCGTGGACATCGAGGGCATGCGCGTAA
AGCTGCAGATCTGGGACACGGCCGGGCTGGAGCGCTTCCGGACAATCACCAGCACCTACTACCGCGGCAC
CCACGGCGTCATTGTCGTCTACGACGTCACGAACGGCGAATCCTTTGCGAACGTCCGCCGCTGGCTGGAG
GAGATCCAGAATAACTGCGATGTGGTTAAAAAAGTATTAGTGGGCAACAAGAACGACGATCCGGACAGGA
AGGTGGTCATTACCGAAGACGCGCAACGGTTTGCGAAACAAATGGACATCGAGCTATTCGAGACATCTGC
CAAAGACAACATAAACGTGGAGAACATGTTCTTGTCGATTACGCGACAGGTGCTCGATCACAAGCTGCGC
ACCTCCCCCAACGAGCAGCAGAAGGACACGCTCCATCTGAAGCCCAATCCCAAGGGCAGCAAGGGTGGGA
AGTGCTGCAGGTGAAACCCAGCTTTCTTGTACAAAGTGGTTGATGATCCTCTAGAGTCGACCTCGAACGT
TAACGTTAACGTAACGTTAACT
