[The description below was written by a language model from this plasmid's Addgene catalogue record.]
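Description:
pUASp YFP Rab35 CA is a Drosophila expression plasmid built on the pUASp backbone (about 9.9 kb without insert), a vector designed for GAL4-responsive transgene expression in flies. It is propagated in E. coli under ampicillin selection. The record does not give the copy number or origin of replication, and no feature table is provided, so other backbone elements, such as any fly transformation marker or transposon ends, cannot be confirmed from the record.

The payload is the D. melanogaster Rab35 gene (CG9575), encoding a small GTPase of the Rab family, which regulates membrane trafficking. The coding sequence carries a Q67L substitution, annotated as constitutively active. In Rab proteins, a mutation of this type at the conserved catalytic glutamine generally impairs GTP hydrolysis and holds the protein in its GTP-bound, active state. Rab35 was inserted by Gateway recombination downstream of a YFP supplied by the backbone, giving an N-terminal YFP-Rab35 fusion. This placement leaves the C-terminus free, which matters because Rab proteins are normally lipid-modified there for membrane attachment. The promoter field lists GAL4, meaning that transcription depends on UAS sites bound by the yeast GAL4 activator. The fusion is therefore expressed only in tissues where a GAL4 driver line is active.

The construct belongs to a systematic collection of tagged Drosophila Rab variants. It is suited to generating transgenic flies in which activated Rab35 can be expressed tissue-specifically, both to visualise its subcellular localisation by YFP fluorescence and to test the consequences of sustained Rab35 activity.
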