Addgene plasmid #37743: pUASp YFP Rab35 CA
Depositing lab: Matthew Scott. Depositing organization: Stanford University. Publication: Thirty-one flavors of Drosophila rab proteins. Zhang J, Schulze KL, Hiesinger PR, Suyama K, Wang S, Fish M, Acar M, Hoskins RA, Bellen HJ, Scott MP. Genetics. 2007 Jun;176(2):1307-22. Epub 2007 Apr 3. 10.1534/genetics.106.066761 PubMed 17409086.
Backbone
  Vector backbone: pUASp
  Backbone size w/o insert (bp): 9939
  Vector type: Insect Expression ; Drosophila
Growth in bacteria
  Bacterial resistance: Ampicillin, 100 μg/mL
  Growth temperature: 37°C
  Growth strain: Top10
  Copy number: Unknown
Gene/Insert
  Gene/Insert name: Rab35
  Species: D. melanogaster (fly)
  Mutation: Q67L (constitutive active)
  Entrez Gene: Rab35 (a.k.a. Dmel_CG9575, CG9575, DRab35, DmRab35, Dmel\CG9575, dRab35, rab35)
  Promoter: GAL4
  Tag / fusion protein: YFP (N terminal on backbone)
  Cloning method: Gateway Cloning
  Sequencing primers: 5′ EGFP-C; 3′ pUASp-3 (5'-AGGTTTAACCAGGGGATGCT-3')
Terms and licenses: Academic/Nonprofit Terms; Industry Terms: Not Available to Industry
How to cite: pUASp YFP Rab35 CA was a gift from Matthew Scott (Addgene plasmid # 37743 ; http://n2t.net/addgene:37743 ; RRID:Addgene_37743)
